>Addgene plasmid #67411 | pET-DEST42-ARF1-V5-His6 | addgene partial sequence | sequence record 118007 | T7term 5'-GCTAGTTATTGCTCAGCGG-3'
TTCGGGCTTTGTTAGCAGCCGGATCAAACTCAATGGTGATGGTGATGATGACCGGTACGCGTAGAATCGA
GACCGAGGAGAGGGTTAGGGATAGGCTTACCTTCAAGCTTCGAATTGATCACCACTTTGTACAAGAAAGC
TGGGTCCTTCTGGTTCCGGAGCTGATTGGACAGCCAGTCCAGTCCTTCATAGAGCCCGTCGCCGCTGGTG
GCGCAGGTGGCCTGAATGTACCAGTTCCTGTGGCGTAGTGAGTGCAGCCCCAGCTTGTCTGTGATCTCGG
CCGCATTCATGGCGTTGGGGAGGTCCTGCTTGTTGGCGAACACCAGGAGGACAGCATCCCGGAGCTCGTC
CTCGGCCAGCATCCTCATGAGCTCCTCACGGGCCTCGTTCACACGCTCTCTGTCATTGCTGTCCACCACG
AAGATCAGGCCTTGTGTGTTCTGGAAGTAGTGGCGCCACAGGGGCCGGATCTTGTCCTGGCCACCCACGT
CCCACACAGTGAAGCTGATGTTCTTGTACTCCACGGTTTCCACGTTGAAGCCTATGGTGGGAATGGTGGT
CACGATCTCACCCAGCTTAAGCTTGTAGAGGATCGTGGTCTTCCCTGCAGCATCCAGGCCCACCATGAGG
ATGCGCATTTCTTTTTTGCCAAAAAGGCCCTTGAAGAGGTTGGCGAAGATGTTCCCCATGGTTCTATCTC
CTTCTAAGCCTGCTTTTTTGTACAAACTTGTGATATTCCTTCTTAAAGTTAAACAAAATTATTTCTAGAG
GGGAATTGTTATCCGCTCACAATTCCCCTATAGTGAGTCGTATTAATTTCGCGGGATCGAGATCTCGATC
CTCTACGCCGGACGCATCGTGGCCGGCATCACCGGCGCCACAGGTGCGGTTGCTGGCGCCTATATCGCCG
ACATCACCGATGG
