[The description below was written by a language model from this plasmid's Addgene catalogue record.]
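Description:
pET-DEST42-ARF1-V5-His6 is a bacterial expression plasmid for producing human ARF1, a small GTPase of the ARF family, in E. coli. It is built on the commercial pET-DEST42 Gateway destination backbone, and the ARF1 open reading frame was introduced by Gateway recombination, so the insert replaces the destination cassette and would be expected to be flanked by recombination site scars. The plasmid is selected with ampicillin and is recorded as high copy. The record includes no feature table, so the origin of replication and other backbone elements are not individually documented here.

Expression is driven by a T7 promoter coupled to a lac operator (T7/lacO). This arrangement requires a host strain that supplies T7 RNA polymerase and keeps transcription repressed by Lac repressor until an inducer such as IPTG is added; a standard cloning strain is listed for propagation, which lacks the polymerase and so is suited to maintaining the plasmid rather than expressing it. The backbone contributes two C-terminal tags in frame with ARF1. The V5 epitope allows immunodetection, and the His6 tag allows purification by immobilised metal affinity chromatography. Placing both tags at the C terminus leaves the N terminus of ARF1 free.

The construct belongs to a toolbox of plasmids for expressing or knocking down human ARF, ARL and SAR family GTPases, which also covers co-expression in bacteria with N-myristoyltransferases. Its stated use is recombinant production of tagged hArf1 in E. coli.
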