Addgene plasmid #67411: pET-DEST42-ARF1-V5-His6
Purpose: Expression of hArf1 with C-term V5 and His6 tag in E. coli
Depositing lab: Richard Kahn. Depositing organization: Emory University. Publication: Tool box: Plasmids for the expression or knockdown of human ARF Family GTPases (ARF/ARL/SAR) and their co-expression in bacteria with N-myristoyltransferases. Kerr SC, Kahn RA. Cell Logist. 2015 Sep 21;5(3):e1090523. doi: 10.1080/21592799.2015.1090523. eCollection 2015 Jul-Sep. PubMed 27057421.
Backbone
  Vector backbone: pET-DEST42
  Backbone manufacturer: Life Technologies
  Vector type: Bacterial Expression
Growth in bacteria
  Bacterial resistance: Ampicillin, 100 μg/mL
  Growth temperature: 37°C
  Growth strain: DH5alpha
  Copy number: High Copy
Gene/Insert
  Gene/Insert name: ARF1 (alt name: pRK1n-D42)
  Species: H. sapiens (human)
  Entrez Gene: ARF1 (a.k.a. PVNH8)
  Promoter: T7/lacO
  Tag / fusion protein: V5 (C terminal on backbone); His (C terminal on backbone)
  Cloning method: Gateway Cloning
  Sequencing primers: 5′ T7; 3′ T7-term
Terms and licenses: Academic/Nonprofit Terms; Industry Terms: Not Available to Industry
How to cite: pET-DEST42-ARF1-V5-His6 was a gift from Richard Kahn (Addgene plasmid # 67411 ; http://n2t.net/addgene:67411 ; RRID:Addgene_67411)
